Addgene plasmid #125234: pAAV-gLuc sp-GS linker-HiBit-Flag-oβ2AR-TS-NNES-eLOV-TEVcs-Flag-Gal4-V5
Purpose: Expresses SPARK oβ2AR transmembrane component in mammalian cells
Depositing lab: Alice Ting. Depositing organization: Stanford University. Publication: Luciferase-LOV BRET enables versatile and specific transcriptional readout of cellular protein-protein interactions. Kim CK, Cho KF, Kim MW, Ting AY. eLife. 2019 Apr 3;8. pii: 43826. doi: 10.7554/eLife.43826. PubMed 30942168.
Backbone
  Vector backbone: pAAV
  Vector type: Mammalian Expression, AAV
Growth in bacteria
  Bacterial resistance: Ampicillin, 100 μg/mL
  Growth temperature: 37°C
  Growth strain: NEB Stable
  Copy number: Unknown
Gene/Insert
  Gene/Insert name: gLuc sp-GS linker-HiBit-Flag-oβ2AR-TS-NNES-eLOV-TEVcs-Flag-Gal4-V5
  Species: Synthetic
  Promoter: CMV
  Tag / fusion protein: Flag, V5
  Cloning method: Gibson Cloning
  Sequencing primers: 5′ CMV-F; 3′ polyA-R
Terms and licenses: Academic/Nonprofit Terms; Industry Terms: Not Available to Industry
How to cite: pAAV-gLuc sp-GS linker-HiBit-Flag-oβ2AR-TS-NNES-eLOV-TEVcs-Flag-Gal4-V5 was a gift from Alice Ting (Addgene plasmid # 125234 ; http://n2t.net/addgene:125234 ; RRID:Addgene_125234)
