[The description below was written by a language model from this plasmid's Addgene catalogue record and pLannotate feature annotations shown in this document.]
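Description:
pAAV-gLuc sp-GS linker-HiBit-Flag-oβ2AR-TS-NNES-eLOV-TEVcs-Flag-Gal4-V5 is a 6.6 kb AAV transfer plasmid that also serves as a mammalian expression vector. It encodes the membrane-anchored half of the SPARK system, a light- and interaction-gated transcriptional reporter of protein-protein interactions. The expression cassette lies between AAV2 inverted terminal repeats, although the annotation detects only fragments of the upstream ITR. It is driven by the CMV enhancer/promoter and terminated by a bGH polyadenylation signal. In bacteria the plasmid is maintained through a high-copy ColE1/pUC-type origin with ampicillin resistance, and an f1 origin is also present.

The synthetic open reading frame is a single multi-domain fusion. It begins with the Gaussia luciferase signal peptide, followed by a GS linker, a HiBiT tag and a Flag epitope. Next comes oβ2AR, which the annotation matches to bovine rhodopsin, consistent with an opsin-based chimeric receptor. After the receptor there is a short segment matching KCNJ2 (Kir2.1), which corresponds to the "TS" trafficking signal in the name, and then the element named NNES, which the record does not define. The eLOV domain follows; the annotation tool labels it miniSOG, presumably because both are LOV-domain derivatives. eLOV precedes a TEV protease cleavage site, a second Flag tag, the Gal4 DNA-binding and activation domains, and a C-terminal V5 tag.

In the SPARK design, the LOV domain cages the TEV site until it is illuminated. Cleavage therefore requires both light and recruitment of a TEV protease-bearing partner to the receptor. Cleavage releases Gal4, which can then activate a UAS-driven reporter. The protease and reporter components are supplied on separate constructs and are not part of this record.
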