Features (pLannotate 1.2.2; 24 found; start..end, strand, type, name):
     12..39      +  repeat_region  AAV2 ITR (fragment): inverted terminal repeat of adeno-associated virus serotype 2 inverted
     68..95      +  repeat_region  AAV2 ITR (fragment): inverted terminal repeat of adeno-associated virus serotype 2 inverted
    201..504     +  enhancer       CMV enhancer: human cytomegalovirus immediate early enhancer
    505..708     +  promoter       CMV promoter: human cytomegalovirus (CMV) immediate early promoter
    704..737     +  LTR            5' LTR (truncated) (fragment): truncated 5' long terminal repeat (LTR) from HIV-1
    753..771     +  promoter       T7 promoter: promoter for bacteriophage T7 RNA polymerase
    791..841     +  CDS            hGLuc (fragment): secreted Gaussia luciferase human codon-optimized
    908..929     +  CDS            3xFLAG (fragment): three tandem FLAG® epitope tags
    929..1969    +  CDS            RHO: OPSD_BOVIN - Experimental evidence at protein level: Swiss-Prot protein existence level 1. Photoreceptor required for image-forming vision at low light intensity. Required for photoreceptor cell viability after birth (By similarity). Light-induced isomerization of 11-cis to all-trans retinal triggers a conformational change that activates signaling via G- proteins (PubMed:10926528, PubMed:12044163, PubMed:11972040, PubMed:16908857, PubMed:16586416, PubMed:17060607, PubMed:17449675, PubMed:18818650, PubMed:21389983, PubMed:22198838, PubMed:23579341, PubMed:25205354, PubMed:27458239). Subsequent
   2225..2284    +  CDS            KCNJ2 (fragment): KCNJ2_HUMAN - Also known as IRK1. Experimental evidence at protein level: Swiss-Prot protein existence level 1. Probably participates in establishing action potential waveform and excitability of neuronal and muscle tissues. Inward rectifier potassium channels are characterized by a greater tendency to allow potassium to flow into the cell rather than out of it. Their voltage dependence is regulated by the concentration of extracellular potassium; as external potassium is raised, the voltage range of the channel opening shifts to more positive voltages. The inward rectification is mainly due t
   2366..2683    +  CDS            miniSOG: miniSOG is a basic (constitutively fluorescent) cyan fluorescent protein published in 2011, derived from Arabidopsis thaliana. It requires the cofactor flavin for fluorescence.
   2804..2825    +  CDS            3xFLAG (fragment): three tandem FLAG® epitope tags
   2824..3262    +  CDS            GAL4 DNA binding domain (fragment): DNA binding domain of the GAL4 transcriptional activator; Saccharomyces cerevisiae GAL4 (truncated)
   3263..3604    +  CDS            GAL4 activation domain: activation domain of the GAL4 transcriptional activator; Saccharomyces cerevisiae GAL4 (truncated)
   3608..3633    +  misc_feature   12Pktag (fragment)
   3689..3896    +  polyA_signal   bGH poly(A) signal: bovine growth hormone polyadenylation signal
   3925..4065    +  repeat_region  AAV2 ITR: inverted terminal repeat of adeno-associated virus serotype 2 inverted
   4070..4121    -  misc_feature   bom (fragment): basis of mobility region from pBR322
   4140..4595    +  rep_origin     f1 ori (sequence partly withheld): f1 bacteriophage origin of replication; arrow indicates direction of (+) strand synthesis
   4596..4645    -  misc_feature   bom (fragment): basis of mobility region from pBR322
   4747..4782    -  CDS            rop (fragment): Rop protein, which maintains plasmids at low copy number; rop
   4877..4981    +  promoter       AmpR promoter: bla
   4982..5842    +  CDS            AmpR: β-lactamase; bla; confers resistance to ampicillin, carbenicillin, and related antibiotics
   6013..6601    +  rep_origin     ori: high-copy-number ColE1/pMB1/pBR322/pUC origin of replication
>Addgene plasmid #125234 | pAAV-gLuc sp-GS linker-HiBit-Flag-oβ2AR-TS-NNES-eLOV-TEVcs-Flag-Gal4-V5 | addgene full sequence | sequence record 244586 | Addgene NGS Result
CCTGCAGGCAGCTGCGCGCTCGCTCGCTCACTGAGGCCGCCCGGGCGTCGGGCGACCTTTGGTCGCCCGG
CCTCAGTGAGCGAGCGAGCGCGCAGAGAGGGAGTGGCCAACTCCATCACTAGGGGTTCCTGCGGCCGCAC
GCGTTGTACATAGTAATCAATTACGGGGTCATTAGTTCATAGCCCATATATGGAGTTCCGCGTTACATAA
CTTACGGTAAATGGCCCGCCTGGCTGACCGCCCAACGACCCCCGCCCATTGACGTCAATAATGACGTATG
TTCCCATAGTAACGCCAATAGGGACTTTCCATTGACGTCAATGGGTGGAGTATTTACGGTAAACTGCCCA
CTTGGCAGTACATCAAGTGTATCATATGCCAAGTACGCCCCCTATTGACGTCAATGACGGTAAATGGCCC
GCCTGGCATTATGCCCAGTACATGACCTTATGGGACTTTCCTACTTGGCAGTACATCTACGTATTAGTCA
TCGCTATTACCATGGTGATGCGGTTTTGGCAGTACATCAATGGGCGTGGATAGCGGTTTGACTCACGGGG
ATTTCCAAGTCTCCACCCCATTGACGTCAATGGGAGTTTGTTTTGGCACCAAAATCAACGGGACTTTCCA
AAATGTCGTAACAACTCCGCCCCATTGACGCAAATGGGCGGTAGGCGTGTACGGTGGGAGGTCTATATAA
GCAGAGCTCTCTGGCTAACTAGAGAACCCACTGCTTACTGGCTTATCGAAATTAATACGACTCACTATAG
GGAGACCCAAGCTTGCCACCATGGGAGTCAAAGTTCTGTTTGCCCTGATCTGCATCGCTGTGGCCGAGGC
CGGCTCGGGCAGCGGTGGCTCTGGAGGTTCTGTCTCAGGGTGGAGGCTCTTTAAGAAGATCAGTGACTAC
AAGGATGACGACGATAAGAACGGAACAGAGGGCCCAAACTTTTACGTTCCCTTCTCCAATAAGACTGGGG
TCGTGAGAAGCCCATTTGAGGCGCCTCAATACTACCTTGCTGAGCCGTGGCAGTTTTCTATGCTCGCTGC
TTACATGTTCTTGCTGATCATGCTGGGGTTCCCTATCAATTTCCTGACGCTGTACGTTATAGCAAAGTTC
GAACGCCTCCAAACCGTGTTGAACTACATACTCCTTAACCTCGCGGTTGCCGACCTCTTCATGGTTTTCG
GGGGTTTCACCACCACCCTCTACACCTCCCTTCACGGCTACTTCGTGTTCGGCCCTACCGGATGCAATCT
GGAAGGCTTTTTCGCAACGCTGGGGGGGGAGATTGCCCTTTGGAGCCTGGTGGTCTTGGCCATAGAGAGG
TACGTGGTGGTCACATCCCCATTCAAGTACCAGAGTTTGCTTACAAAGAACAAGGCTATCATGGGGGTCG
CCTTCACATGGGTGATGGCGCTGGCTTGCGCTGCCCCACCGCTGGTAGGCTGGTCCCGGTATATTCCGGA
GGGAATGCAGTGCAGTTGTGGGATCGACTACTACACCCCACACGAAGAGACTAACAACGAGTCTTTTGTG
ATTTATATGTTCGTGGTCCACTTCATCATCCCCCTGATAGTGATCTTTTTCTGTTACGGCAGGGTGTTCC
AGGTCGCCAAAAGGCAGCTCCAGAAGATCGACAAAAGCGAAGGCCGCTTTCACAGCCCCAATCTTGGACA
GGTTGAACAGGACGGCAGGTCAGGGCACGGGCTGCGACGCAGTTCTAAGTTCTGCCTGAAGGAACATAAG
GCCTTGAGAATGGTGATCATCATGGTAATCGCCTTCCTGATATGCTGGCTTCCATACGCTGGCGTGGCTT
TTTATATATTCACGCACCAGGGGTCAGATTTTGGGCCTATCTTTATGACCATACCTGCTTTCTTCGCTAA
GACGAGTGCGGTGTATAACCCAGTGATATACATCATGATGAACAAACAATTCAGAATTGCCTTCCAGGAA
TTGCTCTGTCTCAGACGCAGCTCTTCCAAAGCGTACGGAAATGGCTATTCATCTAACAGCAACGGAAAGA
CTGATTATATGGGCGAAGCCAGTGGCTGCCAGCTGGGCCAGGAAAAAGAGAGCGAGCGGCTTTGTGAAGA
TCCCCCAGGCACTGAGAGCTTCGTGAATTGTCAGGGAACAGTTCCGAGTCTCTCTCTTGATTCACAGGGA
CGCAATTGCTCTACCAACGACAGCCCCCTGGAGACTTCCCAGGTCGCTCCGGCCAAGAGCAGGATCACCA
GCGAGGGCGAGTACATCCCCCTGGACCAGATCGACATCAACGTGACTAGTGAGCTGGCCGAGAAGCTGGC
CGGCCTGGACATCAACGGTGGAGCTAGCGGCAGCCGGGCGACCACCCTGGAACGTATTGAAAAGAGCTTT
GTGATTACCGATCCGCGTCTGCCGGATAACCCGATTATTTTTGTGAGCGATAGCTTTCTGCAGCTGACCG
AATATAGCCGTGAAGAAATTCTGGGCCGTAACTGCCGTTTTCTGCAGGGCCCGGAAACCGATCGTGCGAC
CGTGCGTAAAATTCGTGATGCGATTGATAACCAGACCGAAGTGACCGTGCAGCTGATTAACTATACCAAA
AGCGGCAAAAAATTTTGGAACCTGTTTCATCTGCAGCCGATGCGTGATCAGAAAGGCGATGTGCAGTATT
TTATTGGCGTGCAGCTGGATGGTACCGAACGTGTGCGTGATGCGGCGGAACGTGAAGCTGTGATGCTGGT
CAAGAAAACCGCGGAGGAAATCGACGAAGCCGCTAAGGAAAATCTCTACTTCCAGATGGGCGGAGGATCC
GACTACAAGGATGACGACGATAAGAAGCTACTGTCTTCTATCGAACAAGCATGCGATATTTGCCGACTTA
AAAAGCTCAAGTGCTCCAAAGAAAAACCGAAGTGCGCCAAGTGTCTGAAGAACAACTGGGAGTGTCGCTA
CTCTCCCAAAACCAAAAGGTCTCCGCTGACTAGGGCACATCTGACAGAAGTGGAATCAAGGCTAGAAAGA
CTGGAACAGCTATTTCTACTGATTTTTCCTCGAGAAGACCTTGACATGATTTTGAAAATGGATTCTTTAC
AGGATATAAAAGCATTGTTAACAGGATTATTTGTACAAGATAATGTGAATAAAGATGCCGTCACAGATAG
ATTGGCTTCAGTGGAGACTGATATGCCTCTAACATTGAGACAGCATAGAATAAGTGCGACATCATCATCG
GAAGAGAGTAGTAACAAAGGTCAAAGACAGTTGACTGTATCGGCCAATTTTAATCAAAGTGGGAATATTG
CTGATAGCTCATTGTCCTTCACTTTCACTAACAGTAGCAACGGTCCGAACCTCATAACAACTCAAACAAA
TTCTCAAGCGCTTTCACAACCAATTGCCTCCTCTAACGTTCATGATAACTTCATGAATAATGAAATCACG
GCTAGTAAAATTGATGATGGTAATAATTCAAAACCACTGTCACCTGGTTGGACGGACCAAACTGCGTATA
ACGCGTTTGGAATCACTACAGGGATGTTTAATACCACTACAATGGATGATGTATATAACTATCTATTCGA
TGATGAAGATACCCCACCAAACCCAAAAAAAGAGGGCAAGCCGATCCCTAACCCTCTGCTGGGCCTGGAC
AGCACTTAGTAAGAATTCCTCGAGCTAGAGCTCGCTGATCAGCCTCGACTGTGCCTTCTAGTTGCCAGCC
ATCTGTTGTTTGCCCCTCCCCCGTGCCTTCCTTGACCCTGGAAGGTGCCACTCCCACTGTCCTTTCCTAA
TAAAATGAGGAAATTGCATCGCATTGTCTGAGTAGGTGTCATTCTATTCTGGGGGGTGGGGTGGGGCAGG
ACAGCAAGGGGGAGGATTGGGAAGACAATAGCAGGCATGCTGGGGAGGTAACCACGTGCGGACCGAGCGG
CCGCAGGAACCCCTAGTGATGGAGTTGGCCACTCCCTCTCTGCGCGCTCGCTCGCTCACTGAGGCCGGGC
GACCAAAGGTCGCCCGACGCCCGGGCTTTGCCCGGGCGGCCTCAGTGAGCGAGCGAGCGCGCAGCTGCCT
GCAGGGGCGCCTGATGCGGTATTTTCTCCTTACGCATCTGTGCGGTATTTCACACCGCATA
[95 nt withheld, positions 4122-4216]
T
[46 nt withheld, positions 4218-4263]
C
[141 nt withheld, positions 4265-4405]
CCTTTGACGTTGGAGTCCACGTTCTTT
[37 nt withheld, positions 4433-4469]
ACTCTATCTCGGGCTATTCTTTTGATTTATAAGGGATTTTGCCGATTTCGGTCTATTGGTTAAAAAATGA
GCTGATTTAACAAAAATTTAACGCGAATTTTAACAAAATATTAACGTTTACAATTTTATGGTGCACTCTC
AGTACAATCTGCTCTGATGCCGCATAGTTAAGCCAGCCCCGACACCCGCCAACACCCGCTGACGCGCCCT
GACGGGCTTGTCTGCTCCCGGCATCCGCTTACAGACAAGCTGTGACCGTCTCCGGGAGCTGCATGTGTCA
GAGGTTTTCACCGTCATCACCGAAACGCGCGAGACGAAAGGGCCTCGTGATACGCCTATTTTTATAGGTT
AATGTCATGATAATAATGGTTTCTTAGACGTCAGGTGGCACTTTTCGGGGAAATGTGCGCGGAACCCCTA
TTTGTTTATTTTTCTAAATACATTCAAATATGTATCCGCTCATGAGACAATAACCCTGATAAATGCTTCA
ATAATATTGAAAAAGGAAGAGTATGAGTATTCAACATTTCCGTGTCGCCCTTATTCCCTTTTTTGCGGCA
TTTTGCCTTCCTGTTTTTGCTCACCCAGAAACGCTGGTGAAAGTAAAAGATGCTGAAGATCAGTTGGGTG
CACGAGTGGGTTACATCGAACTGGATCTCAACAGCGGTAAGATCCTTGAGAGTTTTCGCCCCGAAGAACG
TTTTCCAATGATGAGCACTTTTAAAGTTCTGCTATGTGGCGCGGTATTATCCCGTATTGACGCCGGGCAA
GAGCAACTCGGTCGCCGCATACACTATTCTCAGAATGACTTGGTTGAGTACTCACCAGTCACAGAAAAGC
ATCTTACGGATGGCATGACAGTAAGAGAATTATGCAGTGCTGCCATAACCATGAGTGATAACACTGCGGC
CAACTTACTTCTGACAACGATCGGAGGACCGAAGGAGCTAACCGCTTTTTTGCACAACATGGGGGATCAT
GTAACTCGCCTTGATCGTTGGGAACCGGAGCTGAATGAAGCCATACCAAACGACGAGCGTGACACCACGA
TGCCTGTAGCAATGGCAACAACGTTGCGCAAACTATTAACTGGCGAACTACTTACTCTAGCTTCCCGGCA
ACAATTAATAGACTGGATGGAGGCGGATAAAGTTGCAGGACCACTTCTGCGCTCGGCCCTTCCGGCTGGC
TGGTTTATTGCTGATAAATCTGGAGCCGGTGAGCGTGGAAGCCGCGGTATCATTGCAGCACTGGGGCCAG
ATGGTAAGCCCTCCCGTATCGTAGTTATCTACACGACGGGGAGTCAGGCAACTATGGATGAACGAAATAG
ACAGATCGCTGAGATAGGTGCCTCACTGATTAAGCATTGGTAACTGTCAGACCAAGTTTACTCATATATA
CTTTAGATTGATTTAAAACTTCATTTTTAATTTAAAAGGATCTAGGTGAAGATCCTTTTTGATAATCTCA
TGACCAAAATCCCTTAACGTGAGTTTTCGTTCCACTGAGCGTCAGACCCCGTAGAAAAGATCAAAGGATC
TTCTTGAGATCCTTTTTTTCTGCGCGTAATCTGCTGCTTGCAAACAAAAAAACCACCGCTACCAGCGGTG
GTTTGTTTGCCGGATCAAGAGCTACCAACTCTTTTTCCGAAGGTAACTGGCTTCAGCAGAGCGCAGATAC
CAAATACTGTTCTTCTAGTGTAGCCGTAGTTAGGCCACCACTTCAAGAACTCTGTAGCACCGCCTACATA
CCTCGCTCTGCTAATCCTGTTACCAGTGGCTGCTGCCAGTGGCGATAAGTCGTGTCTTACCGGGTTGGAC
TCAAGACGATAGTTACCGGATAAGGCGCAGCGGTCGGGCTGAACGGGGGGTTCGTGCACACAGCCCAGCT
TGGAGCGAACGACCTACACCGAACTGAGATACCTACAGCGTGAGCTATGAGAAAGCGCCACGCTTCCCGA
AGGGAGAAAGGCGGACAGGTATCCGGTAAGCGGCAGGGTCGGAACAGGAGAGCGCACGAGGGAGCTTCCA
GGGGGAAACGCCTGGTATCTTTATAGTCCTGTCGGGTTTCGCCACCTCTGACTTGAGCGTCGATTTTTGT
GATGCTCGTCAGGGGGGCGGAGCCTATGGAAAAACGCCAGCAACGCGGCCTTTTTACGGTTCCTGGCCTT
TTGCTGGCCTTTTGCTCACATGT
